Addgene plasmid #103258: LSB-hsa-miR-151a-3p
Purpose: Used to sense miRNA activity using fluorescence based tools. hsa-miR-151a-3p target in 3' UTR of of mKate. miRNA activity can be measured by the repression of mKate2 relative to EBFP2 fluorescent proteins . Plasmid is inherently unstable; please see Depositor Comments
Depositing lab: Ron Weiss. Depositing organization: Massachusetts Institute of Technology. Publication: A mixed antagonistic/synergistic miRNA repression model enables accurate predictions of multi-input miRNA sensor activity. Gam JJ, Babb J, Weiss R. Nat Commun. 2018 Jun 22;9(1):2430. doi: 10.1038/s41467-018-04575-0. PubMed 29934631.
Backbone
  Vector backbone: Low Sensor Backbone (LSB)
  Vector type: Mammalian Expression, Synthetic Biology
Growth in bacteria
  Bacterial resistance: Ampicillin and Kanamycin, 100 & 50 μg/mL
  Growth temperature: 30°C
  Growth strain: NEB Stable
  Copy number: High Copy
Gene/Insert
  Gene/Insert name: hsa-miR-151a-3p target
  Species: H. sapiens (human)
  Entrez Gene: MIR151A (a.k.a. MIR151, MIRN151, hsa-mir-151, hsa-mir-151a)
  Promoter: EF-1a
  Cloning method: Gibson Cloning
Terms and licenses: Academic/Nonprofit Terms; Industry Terms: Not Available to Industry
Depositor comments: Please note that this plasmid is inherently unstable due to a repeating poly A element. We recommend performing a diagnostic digest on multiple colonies upon receipt. The depositors would like to note the presence of several discrepancies between the depositor sequence and physical plasmid sequence. In particular, the sequences upstream and downstream of the puromycin coding region have 10 bp insertions which do not affect the ability to perform puromycin selection. The sequences for those regions within the physical plasmids are as follows: Upstream of Puro: GAATTCGACCGCCTGTCTCAAGGTGCCACC; Downstream of Puro: GCTTTGAGACTACGCGTGAATTCACTCCTC.
How to cite: LSB-hsa-miR-151a-3p was a gift from Ron Weiss (Addgene plasmid # 103258 ; http://n2t.net/addgene:103258 ; RRID:Addgene_103258)
