[The description below was written by a language model from this plasmid's Addgene catalogue record and pLannotate feature annotations shown in this document.]
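Description:
LSB-hsa-miR-151a-3p is an 11 kb mammalian expression plasmid built on the Low Sensor Backbone (LSB), a synthetic-biology vector designed to report microRNA activity by fluorescence. It replicates in E. coli from a high-copy ColE1/pUC-type origin. It carries both a β-lactamase gene and an aph(3')-Ia kanamycin resistance gene, matching the dual ampicillin/kanamycin selection listed in the record. Remnants of a lac promoter/operator region are also annotated in the backbone.

The payload consists of two parallel transcription units with the same architecture. Each has a human EF-1α core promoter with its intron A, a fluorescent protein coding sequence flanked by Gateway attB1/attB2 scars (with an attB4 site upstream of the promoter), and a rabbit β-globin 3' region with its poly(A) signal. One unit expresses the red protein mKate2 and, according to the record, carries the hsa-miR-151a-3p target in its 3' UTR. The target itself is not annotated in the feature table, though an unannotated gap lies between attB2 and the β-globin sequence. The second unit expresses EBFP2 without a target and acts as an internal reference. When miR-151a-3p is active in transfected cells, mKate2 is repressed relative to EBFP2, so the red-to-blue ratio measures miRNA activity.

A puromycin N-acetyltransferase gene with a third β-globin poly(A) signal allows selection in mammalian cells, although no promoter for it is annotated. The depositor notes that the repeated poly(A) elements make the plasmid inherently unstable. They also report small insertions flanking the puromycin coding region in the physical plasmid that do not impair selection.
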