Features (pLannotate 1.2.2; 28 found; start..end, strand, type, name):
     87..675     -  rep_origin     ori: high-copy-number ColE1/pMB1/pBR322/pUC origin of replication
    846..1706    -  CDS            AmpR: β-lactamase; bla; confers resistance to ampicillin, carbenicillin, and related antibiotics
   1707..1778    -  promoter       AmpR promoter: bla
   1857..2456    +  CDS            PuroR: puromycin N-acetyltransferase; pac from Streptomyces alboniger; confers resistance to puromycin
   2461..2541    +  CDS            HBB (fragment): HBB_PONPY - Experimental evidence at transcript level: Swiss-Prot protein existence level 2. Involved in oxygen transport from the lung to the various peripheral tissues. From Pongo pygmaeus (Bornean orangutan).
   2612..2667    +  polyA_signal   β-globin poly(A) signal: rabbit β-globin polyadenylation signal (Gil and Proudfoot, 1987)
   3646..3666    +  protein_bind   attB4: mutant version of attB; core recombination site for the Gateway® BP reaction BP Clonase™
   3734..3945    +  promoter       EF-1α core promoter: core promoter for human elongation factor EF-1α
   3946..4884    +  intron         EF-1α intron A: intron upstream of the start codon of human EF-1α
   4911..4931    +  protein_bind   attB1: mutant version of attB; core recombination site for the Gateway® BP reaction BP Clonase™
   4951..5646    +  CDS            mKate2: mKate2 is a basic (constitutively fluorescent) red fluorescent protein published in 2009, derived from Entacmaea quadricolor. It is reported to be a rapidly-maturing monomer with moderate acid sensitivity.
   5666..5690    -  protein_bind   attB2: mutant version of attB; recombination site for the Gateway® BP reaction BP Clonase™
   5830..5904    +  CDS            HBB (fragment): HBB_PONPY - Experimental evidence at transcript level: Swiss-Prot protein existence level 2. Involved in oxygen transport from the lung to the various peripheral tissues. From Pongo pygmaeus (Bornean orangutan).
   5975..6030    +  polyA_signal   β-globin poly(A) signal: rabbit β-globin polyadenylation signal (Gil and Proudfoot, 1987)
   6414..6439    +  misc_feature   SA: splice acceptor site
   7111..7131    +  protein_bind   attB4: mutant version of attB; core recombination site for the Gateway® BP reaction BP Clonase™
   7199..7410    +  promoter       EF-1α core promoter: core promoter for human elongation factor EF-1α
   7411..8349    +  intron         EF-1α intron A: intron upstream of the start codon of human EF-1α
   8376..8396    +  protein_bind   attB1: mutant version of attB; core recombination site for the Gateway® BP reaction BP Clonase™
   8407..9123    +  CDS            EBFP2: EBFP2 is a basic (constitutively fluorescent) blue fluorescent protein published in 2007, derived from Aequorea victoria. It is reported to be a rapidly-maturing monomer with moderate acid sensitivity.
   9131..9155    -  protein_bind   attB2: mutant version of attB; recombination site for the Gateway® BP reaction BP Clonase™
   9159..9239    +  CDS            HBB (fragment): HBB_PONPY - Experimental evidence at transcript level: Swiss-Prot protein existence level 2. Involved in oxygen transport from the lung to the various peripheral tissues. From Pongo pygmaeus (Bornean orangutan).
   9310..9365    +  polyA_signal   β-globin poly(A) signal: rabbit β-globin polyadenylation signal (Gil and Proudfoot, 1987)
   9748..9770    -  protein_bind   lac operator (fragment): The lac repressor binds to the lac operator to inhibit transcription in E. coli. This inhibition can be relieved by adding lactose or isopropyl-β-D-thiogalactopyranoside (IPTG). lac repressor encoded by lacI
   9774..9804    -  promoter       lac promoter: promoter for the E. coli lac operon
   9819..9840    -  protein_bind   CAP binding site: CAP binding activates transcription in the presence of cAMP. E. coli catabolite activator protein
   9853..9892    -  CDS            lacI (fragment): lac repressor; lacI; The lac repressor binds to the lac operator to inhibit transcription in E. coli. This inhibition can be relieved by adding lactose or isopropyl-β-D-thiogalactopyranoside (IPTG).
  10065..10874   +  CDS            KanR: aminoglycoside phosphotransferase; aph(3')-Ia; confers resistance to kanamycin in bacteria or G418 (Geneticin®) in eukaryotes
>Addgene plasmid #103258 | LSB-hsa-miR-151a-3p | depositor full sequence | sequence record 195565 | Full Sequence
AATTGAGGGGATAACGCAGGAAAGAACATGTGAGCAAAAGGCCAGCAAAAGGCCAGGAACCGTAAAAAGG
CCGCGTTGCTGGCGTTTTTCCATAGGCTCCGCCCCCCTGACGAGCATCACAAAAATCGACGCTCAAGTCA
GAGGTGGCGAAACCCGACAGGACTATAAAGATACCAGGCGTTTCCCCCTGGAAGCTCCCTCGTGCGCTCT
CCTGTTCCGACCCTGCCGCTTACCGGATACCTGTCCGCCTTTCTCCCTTCGGGAAGCGTGGCGCTTTCTC
ATAGCTCACGCTGTAGGTATCTCAGTTCGGTGTAGGTCGTTCGCTCCAAGCTGGGCTGTGTGCACGAACC
CCCCGTTCAGCCCGACCGCTGCGCCTTATCCGGTAACTATCGTCTTGAGTCCAACCCGGTAAGACACGAC
TTATCGCCACTGGCAGCAGCCACTGGTAACAGGATTAGCAGAGCGAGGTATGTAGGCGGTGCTACAGAGT
TCTTGAAGTGGTGGCCTAACTACGGCTACACTAGAAGAACAGTATTTGGTATCTGCGCTCTGCTGAAGCC
AGTTACCTTCGGAAAAAGAGTTGGTAGCTCTTGATCCGGCAAACAAACCACCGCTGGTAGCGGTGGTTTT
TTTGTTTGCAAGCAGCAGATTACGCGCAGAAAAAAAGGATCTCAAGAAGATCCTTTGATCTTTTCTACGG
GGTCTGACGCTCAGTGGAACGAAAACTCACGTTAAGGGATTTTGGTCATGAGATTATCAAAAAGGATCTT
CACCTAGATCCTTTTAAATTAAAAATGAAGTTTTAAATCAATCTAAAGTATATATGAGTAAACTTGGTCT
GACAGTTACCAATGCTTAATCAGTGAGGCACCTATCTCAGCGATCTGTCTATTTCGTTCATCCATAGTTG
CCTGACTCCCCGTCGTGTAGATAACTACGATACGGGAGGGCTTACCATCTGGCCCCAGTGCTGCAATGAT
ACCGCGAGAACCACGCTCACCGGCTCCAGATTTATCAGCAATAAACCAGCCAGCCGGAAGGGCCGAGCGC
AGAAGTGGTCCTGCAACTTTATCCGCCTCCATCCAGTCTATTAATTGTTGCCGGGAAGCTAGAGTAAGTA
GTTCGCCAGTTAATAGTTTGCGCAACGTTGTTGCCATTGCTACAGGCATCGTGGTGTCACGCTCGTCGTT
TGGTATGGCTTCATTCAGCTCCGGTTCCCAACGATCAAGGCGAGTTACATGATCCCCCATGTTGTGCAAA
AAAGCGGTTAGCTCCTTCGGTCCTCCGATCGTTGTCAGAAGTAAGTTGGCCGCAGTGTTATCACTCATGG
TTATGGCAGCACTGCATAATTCTCTTACTGTCATGCCATCCGTAAGATGCTTTTCTGTGACTGGTGAGTA
CTCAACCAAGTCATTCTGAGAATAGTGTATGCGGCGACCGAGTTGCTCTTGCCCGGCGTCAATACGGGAT
AATACCGCGCCACATAGCAGAACTTTAAAAGTGCTCATCATTGGAAAACGTTCTTCGGGGCGAAAACTCT
CAAGGATCTTACCGCTGTTGAGATCCAGTTCGATGTAACCCACTCGTGCACCCAACTGATCTTCAGCATC
TTTTACTTTCACCAGCGTTTCTGGGTGAGCAAAAACAGGAAGGCAAAATGCCGCAAAAAAGGGAATAAGG
GCGACACGGAAATGTTGAATACTCATACTCTTCCTTTTTCAATATTATTGAAGCATTTATCAGGGTTATT
GTCTCATGAGCGGATACATATTTGAATGTAGCTCCGAATTTCTCGAGGGCTTGTCGACGACGGCGGTCTC
CGTCGTCAGGATCATGAATTCGACCCGCCTGCCACCATGACCGAGTACAAGCCCACGGTGCGCCTCGCCA
CCCGCGACGACGTCCCCCGGGCCGTACGCACCCTCGCCGCCGCGTTCGCCGACTACCCCGCCACGCGCCA
CACCGTCGACCCGGACCGCCACATCGAGCGGGTCACCGAGCTGCAAGAACTCTTCCTCACGCGCGTCGGG
CTCGACATCGGCAAGGTGTGGGTCGCGGACGACGGCGCCGCGGTGGCGGTCTGGACCACGCCGGAGAGCG
TCGAAGCGGGGGCGGTGTTCGCCGAGATCGGCCCGCGCATGGCCGAGTTGAGCGGTTCCCGGCTGGCCGC
GCAGCAACAGATGGAAGGCCTCCTGGCGCCGCACCGGCCCAAGGAGCCCGCGTGGTTCCTGGCCACCGTC
GGCGTCTCGCCCGACCACCAGGGCAAGGGTCTGGGCAGCGCCGTCGTGCTCCCCGGAGTGGAGGCGGCCG
AGCGCGCCGGGGTGCCCGCCTTCCTGGAGACATCCGCGCCCCGCAACCTCCCCTTCTACGAGCGGCTCGG
CTTCACCGTCACCGCCGACGTCGAGGTGCCCGAAGGACCGCGCACCTGGTGCATGACCCGCAAGCCCGGT
GCCTGATACGCGTGAATTCACTCCTCAGGTGCAGGCTGCCTATCAGAAGGTGGTGGCTGGTGTGGCCAAT
GCCCTGGCTCACAAATACCACTGAGATCTTTTTCCCTCTGCCAAAAATTATGGGGACATCATGAAGCCCC
TTGAGCATCTGACTTCTGGCTAATAAAGGAAATTTATTTTCATTGCAATAGTGTGTTGGAATTTTTTGTG
TCTCTCACTCGGAAGGACATATGGGAGGGCAAATCATTTAAAACATCAGAATGAGTATTTGGTTTAGAGT
TTGGCAACATATGCCCATATGCTGGCTGCCATGAACAAAGGTTGGCTATAAAGAGGTCATCAGTATATGA
AACAGCCCCCTGCTGTCCATTCCTTATTCCATAGAAAAGCCTTGACTTGAGGTTAGATTTTTTTTATATT
TTGTTTTGTGTTATTTTTTTCTTTAACATCCCTAAAATTTTCCTTACATGTTTTACTAGCCAGATTTTTC
CTCCTCTCCTGACTACTCCCAGTCATAGCTGTCCCTCTTCTCTTATGGAGATCCCTCGACCTGCAGCCCA
AGCTTGAATTCTCTAGAATTACCCTGTTATCCCTATGCTTGGTTTACCGAGCTCTTATTGGTTTTCAAAC
TTCATTGACTGTGCCCAACGCGCCTGGGAGCTCACGGGGACAGCCCCCCCCCAAAGCCCCCAGGGATGTA
ATTACGTCCCTCCCCCGCTAGGGGGCAGCAGCGAGCCGCCCGGGGCTCCGCTCCGGTCCGGCGCTCCCCC
CGCATCCCCGAGCCGGCAGCGTGCGGGGACAGCCCGGGCACGGGGAAGGTGGCACGGGATCGCTTTCCTC
TGAACGCTTCTCGCTGCTCTTTGAGCCTGCAGACACCTGGGGGGATACGGGGAAAAAGCTAGGCTGAAAG
ACCGGTTCTTAGAATGACACGCGCCTGGGAGCTCACGGGGACAGCCCCCCCCCAAAGCCCCCAGGGATGT
AATTACGTCCCTCCCCCGCTAGGGGGCAGCAGCGAGCCGCCCGGGGCTCCGCTCCGGTCCGGCGCTCCCC
CCGCATCCCCGAGCCGGCAGCGTGCGGGGACAGCCCGGGCACGGGGAAGGTGGCACGGGATCGCTTTCCT
CTGAACGCTTCTCGCTGCTCTTTGAGCCTGCAGACACCTGGGGGGATACGGGGAAAAAGCTAACTTCTGA
GACGACAACTTTGTATAGAAAAGTTGGCTCCGAATTCGCCCTTGACAGCAGAGATCCAGTTTGGTTAATT
AATTGGCTCCGGTGCCCGTCAGTGGGCAGAGCGCACATCGCCCACAGTCCCCGAGAAGTTGTGGGGAGGG
GTCGGCAATTGAACCGGTGCCTAGAGAAGGTGGCGCGGGGTAAACTGGGAAAGTGATGTCGTGTACTGGC
TCCGCCTTTTTCCCGAGGGTGGGGGAGAACCGTATATAAGTGCAGTAGTCGCCGTGAACGTTCTTTTTCG
CAACGGGTTTGCCGCCAGAACACAGGTAAGTGCCGTGTGTGGTTCCCGCGGGCCTGGCCTCTTTACGGGT
TATGGCCCTTGCGTGCCTTGAATTACTTCCACCTGGCTGCAGTACGTGATTCTTGATCCCGAGCTTCGGG
TTGGAAGTGGGTGGGAGAGTTCGAGGCCTTGCGCTTAAGGAGCCCCTTCGCCTCGTGCTTGAGTTGAGGC
CTGGCCTGGGCGCTGGGGCCGCCGCGTGCGAATCTGGTGGCACCTTCGCGCCTGTCTCGCTGCTTTCGAT
AAGTCTCTAGCCATTTAAAATTTTTGATGACCTGCTGCGACGCTTTTTTTCTGGCAAGATAGTCTTGTAA
ATGCGGGCCAAGATCTGCACACTGGTATTTCGGTTTTTGGGGCCGCGGGCGGCGACGGGGCCCGTGCGTC
CCAGCGCACATGTTCGGCGAGGCGGGGCCTGCGAGCGCGGCCACCGAGAATCGGACGGGGGTAGTCTCAA
GCTGGCCGGCCTGCTCTGGTGCCTGGCCTCGCGCCGCCGTGTATCGCCCCGCCCTGGGCGGCAAGGCTGG
CCCGGTCGGCACCAGTTGCGTGAGCGGAAAGATGGCCGCTTCCCGGCCCTGCTGCAGGGAGCTCAAAATG
GAGGACGCGGCGCTCGGGAGAGCGGGCGGGTGAGTCACCCACACAAAGGAAAAGGGCCTTTCCGTCCTCA
GCCGTCGCTTCATGTGACTCCACGGAGTACCGGGCGCCGTCCAGGCACCTCGATTAGTTCTCGAGCTTTT
GGAGTACGTCGTCTTTAGGTTGGGGGGAGGGGTTTTATGCGATGGAGTTTCCCCACACTGAGTGGGTGGA
GACTGAAGTTAGGCCAGCTTGGCACTTGATGTAATTCTCCTTGGAATTTGCCCTTTTTGAGTTTGGATCT
TGGTTCATTCTCAAGCCTCAGACAGTGGTTCAAAGTTTTTTTCTTCCATTTCAGGTGTCGTGAGAAGGGC
GAATTCGACCCAAGTTTGTACAAAAAAGCAGGCTGGATCCAGGTGCCACCATGGTGAGCGAGCTGATTAA
GGAGAACATGCACATGAAGCTGTACATGGAGGGCACCGTGAACAACCACCACTTCAAGTGCACATCCGAG
GGCGAAGGCAAGCCCTACGAGGGCACCCAGACCATGAGAATCAAGGCGGTCGAGGGCGGCCCTCTCCCCT
TCGCCTTCGACATCCTGGCTACCAGCTTCATGTACGGCAGCAAAACCTTCATCAACCACACCCAGGGCAT
CCCCGACTTCTTTAAGCAGTCCTTCCCCGAGGGCTTCACATGGGAGAGAGTCACCACATACGAAGATGGG
GGCGTGCTGACCGCTACCCAGGACACCAGCCTCCAGGACGGCTGCCTCATCTACAACGTCAAGATCAGAG
GGGTGAACTTCCCATCCAACGGCCCTGTGATGCAGAAGAAAACACTCGGCTGGGAGGCCTCCACCGAGAC
ACTGTACCCCGCTGACGGCGGCCTGGAAGGCAGAGCCGACATGGCCCTGAAGCTCGTGGGCGGGGGCCAC
CTGATCTGCAACCTTAAGACCACATACAGATCCAAGAAACCCGCTAAGAACCTCAAGATGCCCGGCGTCT
ACTATGTGGACAGGAGACTGGAAAGAATCAAGGAGGCCGACAAAGAGACATACGTCGAGCAGCACGAGGT
GGCTGTGGCCAGATACTGCGACCTCCCTAGCAAACTGGGGCACAAACTTAATTGAGAATTCTACCACCCA
GCTTTCTTGTACAAAGTGGTACGTCTCAAGACCAGAGGTCTCTGCTTCATGCCCACCTCAAGGAGCTTCA
GTCTAGCCTCAAGGAGCTTCAGTCTAGCCTCAAGGAGCTTCAGTCTAGCCTCAAGGAGCTTCAGTCTAGC
AACCAGAAGAGACCTGTGCTTCACTCCTCAGGTGCAGGCTGCCTATCAGAAGGTGGTGGCTGGTGTGGCC
AATGCCCTGGCTCACAAATACCACTGAGATCTTTTTCCCTCTGCCAAAAATTATGGGGACATCATGAAGC
CCCTTGAGCATCTGACTTCTGGCTAATAAAGGAAATTTATTTTCATTGCAATAGTGTGTTGGAATTTTTT
GTGTCTCTCACTCGGAAGGACATATGGGAGGGCAAATCATTTAAAACATCAGAATGAGTATTTGGTTTAG
AGTTTGGCAACATATGCCCATATGCTGGCTGCCATGAACAAAGGTTGGCTATAAAGAGGTCATCAGTATA
TGAAACAGCCCCCTGCTGTCCATTCCTTATTCCATAGAAAAGCCTTGACTTGAGGTTAGATTTTTTTTAT
ATTTTGTTTTGTGTTATTTTTTTCTTTAACATCCCTAAAATTTTCCTTACATGTTTTACTAGCCAGATTT
TTCCTCCTCTCCTGACTACTCCCAGTCATAGCTGTCCCTCTTCTCTTATGGAGATCCCGAGCGGTGCGTT
TTTATGCTTGTAGTATTGTATAATGTTTTTAAGATCCAAGCTTCTGACCTCTTCTCTTCCTCCCACAGGG
CCTCGAGACAATTGCATCGATGGTACCAGTGAAAGTCTGCAATGAATTCGAGTTGGCGCGCCTGTCATTC
TAAATCTCTCTTTCAGCCTAAAGCTTTTTCCCCGTATCCCCCCAGGTGTCTGCAGGCTCAAAGAGCAGCG
AGAAGCGTTCAGAGGAAAGCGATCCCGTGCCACCTTCCCCGTGCCCGGGCTGTCCCCGCACGCTGCCGGC
TCGGGGATGCGGGGGGAGCGCCGGACCGGAGCGGAGCCCCGGGCGGCTCGCTGCTGCCCCCTAGCGGGGG
AGGGACGTAATTACATCCCTGGGGGCTTTGGGAGGGGGCTGTCCCCGTGAGCTCCCAGGCGCGCCTGTCA
TTCTAAATCTCTCTTTCAGCCTAAAGCTTTTTCCCCGTATCCCCCCAGGTGTCTGCAGGCTCAAAGAGCA
GCGAGAAGCGTTCAGAGGAAAGCGATCCCGTGCCACCTTCCCCGTGCCCGGGCTGTCCCCGCACGCTGCC
GGCTCGGGGATGCGGGGGGAGCGCCGGACCGGAGCGGAGCCCCGGGCGGCTCGCTGCTGCCCCCTAGCGG
GGGAGGGACGTAATTACATCCCTGGGGGCTTTGGGGGGGGGCTGTCCCCGTGAGCTCCCAGGCGCGCCAA
CTCGGTACCGTATCGATGTCGACGTTAACGCTAGTGATATCAACTTTGTATAGAAAAGTTGGCTCCGAAT
TCGCCCTTGACAGCAGAGATCCAGTTTGGTTAATTAATTGGCTCCGGTGCCCGTCAGTGGGCAGAGCGCA
CATCGCCCACAGTCCCCGAGAAGTTGTGGGGAGGGGTCGGCAATTGAACCGGTGCCTAGAGAAGGTGGCG
CGGGGTAAACTGGGAAAGTGATGTCGTGTACTGGCTCCGCCTTTTTCCCGAGGGTGGGGGAGAACCGTAT
ATAAGTGCAGTAGTCGCCGTGAACGTTCTTTTTCGCAACGGGTTTGCCGCCAGAACACAGGTAAGTGCCG
TGTGTGGTTCCCGCGGGCCTGGCCTCTTTACGGGTTATGGCCCTTGCGTGCCTTGAATTACTTCCACCTG
GCTGCAGTACGTGATTCTTGATCCCGAGCTTCGGGTTGGAAGTGGGTGGGAGAGTTCGAGGCCTTGCGCT
TAAGGAGCCCCTTCGCCTCGTGCTTGAGTTGAGGCCTGGCCTGGGCGCTGGGGCCGCCGCGTGCGAATCT
GGTGGCACCTTCGCGCCTGTCTCGCTGCTTTCGATAAGTCTCTAGCCATTTAAAATTTTTGATGACCTGC
TGCGACGCTTTTTTTCTGGCAAGATAGTCTTGTAAATGCGGGCCAAGATCTGCACACTGGTATTTCGGTT
TTTGGGGCCGCGGGCGGCGACGGGGCCCGTGCGTCCCAGCGCACATGTTCGGCGAGGCGGGGCCTGCGAG
CGCGGCCACCGAGAATCGGACGGGGGTAGTCTCAAGCTGGCCGGCCTGCTCTGGTGCCTGGCCTCGCGCC
GCCGTGTATCGCCCCGCCCTGGGCGGCAAGGCTGGCCCGGTCGGCACCAGTTGCGTGAGCGGAAAGATGG
CCGCTTCCCGGCCCTGCTGCAGGGAGCTCAAAATGGAGGACGCGGCGCTCGGGAGAGCGGGCGGGTGAGT
CACCCACACAAAGGAAAAGGGCCTTTCCGTCCTCAGCCGTCGCTTCATGTGACTCCACGGAGTACCGGGC
GCCGTCCAGGCACCTCGATTAGTTCTCGAGCTTTTGGAGTACGTCGTCTTTAGGTTGGGGGGAGGGGTTT
TATGCGATGGAGTTTCCCCACACTGAGTGGGTGGAGACTGAAGTTAGGCCAGCTTGGCACTTGATGTAAT
TCTCCTTGGAATTTGCCCTTTTTGAGTTTGGATCTTGGTTCATTCTCAAGCCTCAGACAGTGGTTCAAAG
TTTTTTTCTTCCATTTCAGGTGTCGTGAGAAGGGCGAATTCGACCCAAGTTTGTACAAAAAAGCAGGCTC
GCCACCATGGTGAGCAAGGGCGAGGAGCTGTTCACCGGGGTGGTGCCCATCCTGGTCGAGCTGGACGGCG
ACGTAAACGGCCACAAGTTCAGCGTGAGGGGCGAGGGCGAGGGCGATGCCACCAACGGCAAGCTGACCCT
GAAGTTCATCTGCACCACCGGCAAGCTGCCCGTGCCCTGGCCCACCCTCGTGACCACCCTGAGCCACGGC
GTGCAGTGCTTCGCCCGCTACCCCGACCACATGAAGCAGCACGACTTCTTCAAGTCCGCCATGCCCGAAG
GCTACGTCCAGGAGCGCACCATCTTCTTCAAGGACGACGGCACCTACAAGACCCGCGCCGAGGTGAAGTT
CGAGGGCGACACCCTAGTGAACCGCATCGAGCTGAAGGGCGTCGACTTCAAGGAGGACGGCAACATCCTG
GGGCACAAGCTGGAGTACAACTTCAACAGCCACAACATCTATATCATGGCCGTCAAGCAGAAGAACGGCA
TCAAGGTGAACTTCAAGATCCGCCACAACGTGGAGGACGGCAGCGTGCAGCTCGCCGACCACTACCAGCA
GAACACCCCCATCGGCGACGGCCCCGTGCTGCTGCCCGACAGCCACTACCTGAGCACCCAGTCCGTGCTG
AGCAAAGACCCCAACGAGAAGCGCGATCACATGGTCCTGCTGGAGTTCCGCACCGCCGCCGGGATCACTC
TCGGCATGGACGAGCTGTACAAGTAATACCACCCAGCTTTCTTGTACAAAGTGGTACGCGTGAATTCACT
CCTCAGGTGCAGGCTGCCTATCAGAAGGTGGTGGCTGGTGTGGCCAATGCCCTGGCTCACAAATACCACT
GAGATCTTTTTCCCTCTGCCAAAAATTATGGGGACATCATGAAGCCCCTTGAGCATCTGACTTCTGGCTA
ATAAAGGAAATTTATTTTCATTGCAATAGTGTGTTGGAATTTTTTGTGTCTCTCACTCGGAAGGACATAT
GGGAGGGCAAATCATTTAAAACATCAGAATGAGTATTTGGTTTAGAGTTTGGCAACATATGCCCATATGC
TGGCTGCCATGAACAAAGGTTGGCTATAAAGAGGTCATCAGTATATGAAACAGCCCCCTGCTGTCCATTC
CTTATTCCATAGAAAAGCCTTGACTTGAGGTTAGATTTTTTTTATATTTTGTTTTGTGTTATTTTTTTCT
TTAACATCCCTAAAATTTTCCTTACATGTTTTACTAGCCAGATTTTTCCTCCTCTCCTGACTACTCCCAG
TCATAGCTGTCCCTCTTCTCTTATGGAGATCCCTCGACCTGCAGCCCAAGCTTGGCGTAATCATGGTCAT
AGCTGTTTCCTGTGTGAAATTGTTATCCGCTCACAATTCCACACAACATACGAGCCGGAAGCATAAAGTG
TAAAGCCTGGGGTGCCTAATGAGTGAGCTAACTCACATTAATTGCGTTGCGCTCACTGCCCGCTTTCCAG
TCGGGAAACCTGTCGTGCCAGCGGATCGACAGTACTAAGCTTGGTCTAATACCCAATCTCTCGTCTTATC
CAGATGTTTTATACGCCTCTGGCCCGTGTCTCAAAATCTCTGATGTTACATTGCACAAGATAAAATAATA
TCATCATGAACAATAAAACTGTCTGCTTACATAAACAGTAATACAAGGGGTGTTATGAGCCATATTCAAC
GGGAAACGTCGAGGCCGCGATTAAATTCCAACATGGATGCTGATTTATATGGGTATAAATGGGCTCGCGA
TAATGTCGGGCAATCAGGTGCGACAATCTATCGCTTGTATGGGAAGCCCGATGCGCCAGAGTTGTTTCTG
AAACATGGCAAAGGTAGCGTTGCCAATGATGTTACAGATGAGATGGTCAGACTAAACTGGCTGACGGAAT
TTATGCCTCTTCCGACCATCAAGCATTTTATCCGTACTCCTGATGATGCATGGTTACTCACCACTGCGAT
CCCCGGAAAAACAGCATTCCAGGTATTAGAAGAATATCCTGATTCAGGTGAAAATATTGTTGATGCGCTG
GCAGTGTTCCTGCGCCGGTTGCATTCGATTCCTGTTTGTAATTGTCCTTTTAACAGCGATCGCGTATTTC
GTCTCGCTCAGGCGCAATCACGAATGAATAACGGTTTGGTTGATGCGAGTGATTTTGATGACGAGCGTAA
TGGCTGGCCTGTTGAACAAGTCTGGAAAGAAATGCATAAACTTTTGCCATTCTCACCGGATTCAGTCGTC
ACTCATGGTGATTTCTCACTTGATAACCTTATTTTTGACGAGGGGAAATTAATAGGTTGTATTGATGTTG
GACGAGTCGGAATCGCAGACCGATACCAGGATCTTGCCATCCTATGGAACTGCCTCGGTGAGTTTTCTCC
TTCATTACAGAAACGGCTTTTTCAAAAATATGGTATTGATAATCCTGATATGAATAAATTGCAGTTTCAT
TTGATGCTCGATGAGTTTTTCTAATCAGAATTGGTTAATTGGTTGTAACACTGGCAGAGCATTACGCTGA
CTTGACGGGACGGCGCAAGCTCATGACCAAAATCCCTTAACGTGAGTTACGCGTCGTTCCACTGAGCGTC
AGAGGTATCACTAGTATTACAGAGGTAAGTTATAACAGTCGCCTAACCC
