>Addgene plasmid #103258 | LSB-hsa-miR-151a-3p | depositor partial sequence | sequence record 195566 | hsa-miR-151a-3p target
CCTCAAGGAGCTTCAGTCTAG
