>Addgene plasmid #103258 | LSB-hsa-miR-151a-3p | addgene partial sequence | sequence record 270001 | mKate2-F 5'-ACCCGCTAAGAACCTCAAGA-3'
TCAAGGAGGCCGACAAAGAGACATACGTCGAGCAGCACGAGGTGGCTGTGGCCAGATACTGCGACCTCCC
TAGCAAACTGGGGCACAAACTTAATTGAGAATTCTACCACCCAGCTTTCTTGTACAAAGTGGTACGTCTC
AAGACCAGAGGTCTCTGCTTCATGCCCACCTCAAGGAGCTTCAGTCTAGCCTCAAGGAGCTTCAGTCTAG
CCTCAAGGAGCTTCAGTCTAGCCTCAAGGAGCTTCAGTCTAGCAACCAGAAGAGACCTGTGCTTCACTCC
TCAGGTGCAGGCTGCCTATCAGAAGGTGGTGGCTGGTGTGGCCAATGCCCTGGCTCACAAATACCACTGA
GATCTTTTTCCCTCTGCCAAAAATTATGGGGACATCATGAAGCCCCTTGAGCATCTGACTTCTGGCTAAT
AAAGGAAATTTATTTTCATTGCAATAGTGTGTTGGAATTTTTTGTGTCTCTCACTCGGAAGGACATATGG
GAGGGCAAATCATTTAAAACATCAGAATGAGTATTTGGTTTAGAGTTTGGCAACATATGCCCATATGCTG
GCTGCCATGAACAAA
